>Addgene plasmid #133018 | pMH-EF1-GFP | addgene full sequence | sequence record 266015 | Addgene NGS Result
GGCTCCGGTGCCCGTCAGTGGGCAGAGCGCACATCGCCCACAGTCCCCGAGAAGTTGGGGGGAGGGGTCG
GCAATTGAACCGGTGCCTAGAGAAGGTGGCGCGGGGTAAACTGGGAAAGTGATGTCGTGTACTGGCTCCG
CCTTTTTCCCGAGGGTGGGGGAGAACCGTATATAAGTGCAGTAGTCGCCGTGAACGTTCTTTTTCGCAAC
GGGTTTGCCGCCAGAACACAGGTAAGTGCCGTGTGTGGTTCCCGCGGGCCTGGCCTCTTTACGGGTTATG
GCCCTTGCGTGCCTTGAATTACTTCCACCTGGCTGCAGTACGTGATTCTTGATCCCGAGCTTCGGGTTGG
AAGTGGGTGGGAGAGTTCGAGGCCTTGCGCTTAAGGAGCCCCTTCGCCTCGTGCTTGAGTTGAGGCCTGG
CCTGGGCGCTGGGGCCGCCGCGTGCGAATCTGGTGGCACCTTCGCGCCTGTCTCGCTGCTTTCGATAAGT
CTCTAGCCATTTAAAATTTTTGATGACCTGCTGCGACGCTTTTTTTCTGGCAAGATAGTCTTGTAAATGC
GGGCCAAGATCTGCACACTGGTATTTCGGTTTTTGGGGCCGCGGGCGGCGACGGGGCCCGTGCGTCCCAG
CGCACATGTTCGGCGAGGCGGGGCCTGCGAGCGCGGCCACCGAGAATCGGACGGGGGTAGTCTCAAGCTG
GCCGGCCTGCTCTGGTGCCTGGCCTCGCGCCGCCGTGTATCGCCCCGCCCTGGGCGGCAAGGCTGGCCCG
GTCGGCACCAGTTGCGTGAGCGGAAAGATGGCCGCTTCCCGGCCCTGCTGCAGGGAGCTCAAAATGGAGG
ACGCGGCGCTCGGGAGAGCGGGCGGGTGAGTCACCCACACAAAGGAAAAGGGCCTTTCCGTCCTCAGCCG
TCGCTTCATGTGACTCCACGGAGTACCGGGCGCCGTCCAGGCACCTCGATTAGTTCTCGAGCTTTTGGAG
TACGTCGTCTTTAGGTTGGGGGGAGGGGTTTTATGCGATGGAGTTTCCCCACACTGAGTGGGTGGAGACT
GAAGTTAGGCCAGCTTGGCACTTGATGTAATTCTCCTTGGAATTTGCCCTTTTTGAGTTTGGATCTTGGT
TCATTCTCAAGCCTCAGACAGTGGTTCAAAGTTTTTTTCTTCCATTTCAGGTGTCGTGATCCGCTAGCGC
TACCGGTCGCCACCATGGTGAGCAAGGGCGAGGAGCTGTTCACCGGGGTGGTGCCCATCCTGGTCGAGCT
GGACGGCGACGTAAACGGCCACAAGTTCAGCGTGTCCGGCGAGGGCGAGGGCGATGCCACCTACGGCAAG
CTGACCCTGAAGTTCATCTGCACCACCGGCAAGCTGCCCGTGCCCTGGCCCACCCTCGTGACCACCCTGA
CCTACGGCGTGCAGTGCTTCAGCCGCTACCCCGACCACATGAAGCAGCACGACTTCTTCAAGTCCGCCAT
GCCCGAAGGCTACGTCCAGGAGCGCACCATCTTCTTCAAGGACGACGGCAACTACAAGACCCGCGCCGAG
GTGAAGTTCGAGGGCGACACCCTGGTGAACCGCATCGAGCTGAAGGGCATCGACTTCAAGGAGGACGGCA
ACATCCTGGGGCACAAGCTGGAGTACAACTACAACAGCCACAACGTCTATATCATGGCCGACAAGCAGAA
GAACGGCATCAAGGTGAACTTCAAGATCCGCCACAACATCGAGGACGGCAGCGTGCAGCTCGCCGACCAC
TACCAGCAGAACACCCCCATCGGCGACGGCCCCGTGCTGCTGCCCGACAACCACTACCTGAGCACCCAGT
CCGCCCTGAGCAAAGACCCCAACGAGAAGCGCGATCACATGGTCCTGCTGGAGTTCGTGACCGCCGCCGG
GATCACTCTCGGCATGGACGAGCTGTACAAGTCCGGATCAACAAGTTTGTACAAAAAAGCTGAACGAGAA
ACGTAAAATGATATAAATATCAATATATTAAATTAGATTTTGCATAAAAAACAGACTACATAATACTGTA
AAACACAACATATCCAGTCACTATGGCGGCCGCATTAGGCACCCCAGGCTTTACACTTTATGCTTCCGGC
TCGTATAATGTGTGGATTTTGAGTTAGGATCCGTCGAGATTTTCAGGAGCTAAGGAAGCTAAAATGGAGA
AAAAAATCACTGGATATACCACCGTTGATATATCCCAATGGCATCGTAAAGAACATTTTGAGGCATTTCA
GTCAGTTGCTCAATGTACCTATAACCAGACCGTTCAGCTGGATATTACGGCCTTTTTAAAGACCGTAAAG
AAAAATAAGCACAAGTTTTATCCGGCCTTTATTCACATTCTTGCCCGCCTGATGAATGCTCATCCGGAAT
TCCGTATGGCAATGAAAGACGGTGAGCTGGTGATATGGGATAGTGTTCACCCTTGTTACACCGTTTTCCA
TGAGCAAACTGAAACGTTTTCATCGCTCTGGAGTGAATACCACGACGATTTCCGGCAGTTTCTACACATA
TATTCGCAAGATGTGGCGTGTTACGGTGAAAACCTGGCCTATTTCCCTAAAGGGTTTATTGAGAATATGT
TTTTCGTCTCAGCCAATCCCTGGGTGAGTTTCACCAGTTTTGATTTAAACGTGGCCAATATGGACAACTT
CTTCGCCCCCGTTTTCACCATGGGCAAATATTATACGCAAGGCGACAAGGTGCTGATGCCGCTGGCGATT
CAGGTTCATCATGCCGTTTGTGATGGCTTCCATGTCGGCAGAATGCTTAATGAATTACAACAGTACTGCG
ATGAGTGGCAGGGCGGGGCGTAAAGATCTGGATCCGGCTTACTAAAAGCCAGATAACAGTATGCGTATTT
GCGCGCTGATTTTTGCGGTATAAGAATATATACTGATATGTATACCCGAAGTATGTCAAAAAGAGGTATG
CTATGAAGCAGCGTATTACAGTGACAGTTGACAGCGACAGCTATCAGTTGCTCAAGGCATATATGATGTC
AATATCTCCGGTCTGGTAAGCACAACCATGCAGAATGAAGCCCGTCGTCTGCGTGCCGAACGCTGGAAAG
CGGAAAATCAGGAAGGGATGGCTGAGGTCGCCCGGTTTATTGAAATGAACGGCTCTTTTGCTGACGAGAA
CAGGGGCTGGTGAAATGCAGTTTAAGGTTTACACCTATAAAAGAGAGAGCCGTTATCGTCTGTTTGTGGA
TGTACAGAGTGATATTATTGACACGCCCGGGCGACGGATGGTGATCCCCCTGGCCAGTGCACGTCTGCTG
TCAGATAAAGTCTCCCGTGAACTTTACCCGGTGGTGCATATCGGGGATGAAAGCTGGCGCATGATGACCA
CCGATATGGCCAGTGTGCCGGTCTCCGTTATCGGGGAAGAAGTGGCTGATCTCAGCCACCGCGAAAATGA
CATCAAAAACGCCATTAACCTGATGTTCTGGGGAATATAAATGTCAGGCTCCCTTATACACAGCCAGTCT
GCAGGTCGACCATAGTGACTGGATATGTTGTGTTTTACAGTATTATGTAGTCTGTTTTTTATGCAAAATC
TAATTTAATATATTGATATTTATATCATTTTACGTTTCTCGTTCAGCTTTCTTGTACAAAGTGGTTGATC
CGGACTCAGATCTCGAGCTCAAGCTTACTTGGTCTGACAGTTACCAATGCTTAATCAGTGAGGCACCTAT
CTCAGCGATCTGTCTATTTCGTTCATCCATAGTTGCCTGACTCCCCGTCGTGTAGATAACTACGATACGG
GAGGGCTTACCATCTGGCCCCAGTGCTGCAATGATACCGCGAGACCCACGCTCACCGGCTCCAGATTTAT
CAGCAATAAACCAGCCAGCCGGAAGGGCCGAGCGCAGAAGTGGTCCTGCAACTTTATCCGCCTCCATCCA
GTCTATTAATTGTTGCCGGGAAGCTAGAGTAAGTAGTTCGCCAGTTAATAGTTTGCGCAACGTTGTTGCC
ATTGCTGCAGGCATCGTGGTGTCACGCTCGTCGTTTGGTATGGCTTCATTCAGCTCCGGTTCCCAACGAT
CAAGGCGAGTTACATGATCCCCCATGTTGTGCAAAAAAGCGGTTAGCTCCTTCGGTCCTCCGATCGTTGT
CAGAAGTAAGTTGGCCGCAGTGTTATCACTCATGGTTATGGCAGCACTGCATAATTCTCTTACTGTCATG
CCATCCGTAAGATGCTTTTCTGTGACTGGTGAGTACTCAACCAAGTCATTCTGAGAATAGTGTATGCGGC
GACCGAGTTGCTCTTGCCCGGCGTCAACACGGGATAATACCGCGCCACATAGCAGAACTTTAAAAGTGCT
CATCATTGGAAAACGTTCTTCGGGGCGAAAACTCTCAAGGATCTTACCGCTGTTGAGATCCAGTTCGATG
TAACCCACTCGTGCACCCAACTGATCTTCAGCATCTTTTACTTTCACCAGCGTTTCTGGGTGAGCAAAAA
CAGGAAGGCAAAATGCCGCAAAAAAGGGAATAAGGGCGACACGGAAATGTTGAATACTCATACTCTTCCT
TTTTCAATATTATTGAAGCATTTATCAGGGTTATTGTCTCATGAGCGGATACATATTTGAATGTATTTAG
AAAAATAAACAAATAGGGGTTCCGCGCACATTTCCCCGAAAAGTGCCACCTGACGTCTAAGAAACCATAA
GCTTCGAATTCTGCAGTCGACGGTACCGCGGGCCCGGGATCCACCGGATCTAGATAACTGATCATAATCA
GCCATACCACATTTGTAGAGGTTTTACTTGCTTTAAAAAACCTCCCACACCTCCCCCTGAACCTGAAACA
TAAAATGAATGCAATTGTTGTTGTTAACTTGTTTATTGCAGCTTATAATGGTTACAAATAAAGCAATAGC
ATCACAAATTTCACAAATAAAGCATTTTTTTCACTGCATTCTAGTTGTGGTTTGTCCAAACTCATCAATG
TATCTTAACGCGTAAATTGTAAGCGTTAATATTTTGTTAAAATTCGCGTTAAATTTTTGTTAAATCAGCT
CATTTTTTAACCAATAGGCCGAAATCGGCAAAATCCCTTATAAATCAAAAGAATAGACCGAGATAGGGT
[37 nt withheld, positions 5110-5146]
AAAGAACGTGGACTCCAACGTCAAAGG
[49 nt withheld, positions 5174-5222]
T
[91 nt withheld, positions 5224-5314]
G
[124 nt withheld, positions 5316-5439]
CAGGTGGCACTTTTCGGGGAAATGTGCGCGGAACCCCTATTTGTTTATTTTTCTAAATACATTCAAATAT
GTATCCGCTCATGAGACAATAACCCTGATAAATGCTTCAATAATATTGAAAAAGGAAGAGTCCTGAGGCG
GAAAGAACCAGCTGTGGAATGTGTGTCAGTTAGGGTGTGGAAAGTCCCCAGGCTCCCCAGCAGGCAGAAG
TATGCAAAGCATGCATCTCAATTAGTCAGCAACCAGGTGTGGAAAGTCCCCAGGCTCCCCAGCAGGCAGA
AGTATGCAAAGCATGCATCTCAATTAGTCAGCAACCATAGTCCCGCCCCTAACTCCGCCCATCCCGCCCC
TAACTCCGCCCAGTTCCGCCCATTCTCCGCCCCATGGCTGACTAATTTTTTTTATTTATGCAGAGGCCGA
GGCCGCCTCGGCCTCTGAGCTATTCCAGAAGTAGTGAGGAGGCTTTTTTGGAGGCCTAGGCTTTTGCAAA
GATCGATCAAGAGACAGGATGAGGATCGTTTCGCATGATTGAACAAGATGGATTGCACGCAGGTTCTCCG
GCCGCTTGGGTGGAGAGGCTATTCGGCTATGACTGGGCACAACAGACAATCGGCTGCTCTGATGCCGCCG
TGTTCCGGCTGTCAGCGCAGGGGCGCCCGGTTCTTTTTGTCAAGACCGACCTGTCCGGTGCCCTGAATGA
ACTGCAAGACGAGGCAGCGCGGCTATCGTGGCTGGCCACGACGGGCGTTCCTTGCGCAGCTGTGCTCGAC
GTTGTCACTGAAGCGGGAAGGGACTGGCTGCTATTGGGCGAAGTGCCGGGGCAGGATCTCCTGTCATCTC
ACCTTGCTCCTGCCGAGAAAGTATCCATCATGGCTGATGCAATGCGGCGGCTGCATACGCTTGATCCGGC
TACCTGCCCATTCGACCACCAAGCGAAACATCGCATCGAGCGAGCACGTACTCGGATGGAAGCCGGTCTT
GTCGATCAGGATGATCTGGACGAAGAGCATCAGGGGCTCGCGCCAGCCGAACTGTTCGCCAGGCTCAAGG
CGAGCATGCCCGACGGCGAGGATCTCGTCGTGACCCATGGCGATGCCTGCTTGCCGAATATCATGGTGGA
AAATGGCCGCTTTTCTGGATTCATCGACTGTGGCCGGCTGGGTGTGGCGGACCGCTATCAGGACATAGCG
TTGGCTACCCGTGATATTGCTGAAGAGCTTGGCGGCGAATGGGCTGACCGCTTCCTCGTGCTTTACGGTA
TCGCCGCTCCCGATTCGCAGCGCATCGCCTTCTATCGCCTTCTTGACGAGTTCTTCTGAGCGGGACTCTG
GGGTTCGAAATGACCGACCAAGCGACGCCCAACCTGCCATCACGAGATTTCGATTCCACCGCCGCCTTCT
ATGAAAGGTTGGGCTTCGGAATCGTTTTCCGGGACGCCGGCTGGATGATCCTCCAGCGCGGGGATCTCAT
GCTGGAGTTCTTCGCCCACCCTAGGGGGAGGCTAACTGAAACACGGAAGGAGACAATACCGGAAGGAACC
CGCGCTATGACGGCAATAAAAAGACAGAATAAAACGCACGGTGTTGGGTCGTTTGTTCATAAACGCGGGG
TTCGGTCCCAGGGCTGGCACTCTGTCGATACCCCACCGAGACCCCATTGGGGCCAATACGCCCGCGTTTC
TTCCTTTTCCCCACCCCACCCCCCAAGTTCGGGTGAAGGCCCAGGGCTCGCAGCCAACGTCGGGGCGGCA
GGCCCTGCCATAGCCTCAGGTTACTCATATATACTTTAGATTGATTTAAAACTTCATTTTTAATTTAAAA
GGATCTAGGTGAAGATCCTTTTTGATAATCTCATGACCAAAATCCCTTAACGTGAGTTTTCGTTCCACTG
AGCGTCAGACCCCGTAGAAAAGATCAAAGGATCTTCTTGAGATCCTTTTTTTCTGCGCGTAATCTGCTGC
TTGCAAACAAAAAAACCACCGCTACCAGCGGTGGTTTGTTTGCCGGATCAAGAGCTACCAACTCTTTTTC
CGAAGGTAACTGGCTTCAGCAGAGCGCAGATACCAAATACTGTTCTTCTAGTGTAGCCGTAGTTAGGCCA
CCACTTCAAGAACTCTGTAGCACCGCCTACATACCTCGCTCTGCTAATCCTGTTACCAGTGGCTGCTGCC
AGTGGCGATAAGTCGTGTCTTACCGGGTTGGACTCAAGACGATAGTTACCGGATAAGGCGCAGCGGTCGG
GCTGAACGGGGGGTTCGTGCACACAGCCCAGCTTGGAGCGAACGACCTACACCGAACTGAGATACCTACA
GCGTGAGCTATGAGAAAGCGCCACGCTTCCCGAAGGGAGAAAGGCGGACAGGTATCCGGTAAGCGGCAGG
GTCGGAACAGGAGAGCGCACGAGGGAGCTTCCAGGGGGAAACGCCTGGTATCTTTATAGTCCTGTCGGGT
TTCGCCACCTCTGACTTGAGCGTCGATTTTTGTGATGCTCGTCAGGGGGGCGGAGCCTATGGAAAAACGC
CAGCAACGCGGCCTTTTTACGGTTCCTGGCCTTTTGCTGGCCTTTTGCTCACATGTTCTTTCCTGCGTTA
TCCCCTGATTCTGTGGATAACCGTATTACCGCCATGCATTAGTTATTAATGGAGTGCCTCGTGA
Features (pLannotate 1.2.2; 23 found; start..end, strand, type, name):
      1..1179    +  promoter       EF-1α promoter: strong constitutive promoter for human elongation factor EF-1α
   1205..1921    +  CDS            EGFP: EGFP is a basic (constitutively fluorescent) green fluorescent protein published in 1996, derived from Aequorea victoria. It is reported to be a rapidly-maturing weak dimer with moderate acid sensitivity.
   1931..2055    +  protein_bind   attR1: mutant version of attR; recombination site for the Gateway® LR reaction LR Clonase™
   2080..2110    +  promoter       lac UV5 promoter: E. coli lac promoter with an "up" mutation
   2134..2163    +  promoter       cat promoter (fragment): promoter of the E. coli cat gene encoding chloramphenicol acetyltransferase
   2164..2823    +  CDS            CmR: chloramphenicol acetyltransferase; cat; confers resistance to chloramphenicol
   3002..3160    +  CDS            ccdA (fragment): CCDA_ECO57 - Also known as H, letA. Experimental evidence at protein level: Swiss-Prot protein existence level 1. Antitoxin component of a type II toxin-antitoxin (TA) system which inhibits the post-segregational killing (PSK) of plasmid-free cells, also referred to as a plasmid addiction system. Binds to and blocks the activity of CcdB; will also remove bound CcdB protein from the CcdB-GyrA complex by forming a CcdA-CcdB complex, a process termed rejuvenation. Functions as a transcriptional corepressor for the ccdAB operon, repression also requires CcdB (By similarity). From Escherichia coli
   3165..3467    +  CDS            ccdB: CCDB_ECOLI - Also known as G, letB, letD. Experimental evidence at protein level: Swiss-Prot protein existence level 1. Toxic component of a type II toxin-antitoxin (TA) system, functioning in plasmid maintainence. Responsible for the post- segregational killing (PSK) of plasmid-free cells, also referred to as a plasmid addiction system. Half-life of over 2 hours. Cell killing by CcdB is accompanied by filamentation, defects in chromosome and plasmid segregation, defects in cell division, formation of anucleate cells, decreased DNA synthesis and plasmid loss. Interferes with the activity of DN
   3511..3635    -  protein_bind   attR2: mutant version of attR; recombination site for the Gateway® LR reaction LR Clonase™
   3639..3666    +  misc_feature   MCS (fragment): multiple cloning site
   3681..4541    -  CDS            AmpR: β-lactamase; bla; confers resistance to ampicillin, carbenicillin, and related antibiotics
   4542..4646    -  promoter       AmpR promoter: bla
   4689..4732    +  misc_feature   MCS (fragment): multiple cloning site
   4749..4833    +  CDS            large T antigen (fragment): large T antigen from SV40 (simian virus 40)
   4856..4977    +  polyA_signal   SV40 poly(A) signal: SV40 polyadenylation signal
   5011..5439    -  rep_origin     f1 ori (sequence partly withheld): f1 bacteriophage origin of replication; arrow indicates direction of (+) strand synthesis
   5466..5570    +  promoter       AmpR promoter: bla
   5572..5929    +  promoter       SV40 promoter: SV40 enhancer and early promoter
   5964..6758    +  CDS            NeoR/KanR: aminoglycoside phosphotransferase from Tn5; aph(3')-II (or nptII); confers resistance to neomycin, kanamycin, and G418 (Geneticin®)
   6779..6931    +  CDS            ble (fragment): BLE_KLEPN - Experimental evidence at protein level: Swiss-Prot protein existence level 1. Binding protein with a strong affinity to the bleomycin family of antibiotics. Binds to CL990; an antimitotic-antibiotic compound. From Klebsiella pneumoniae.
   6990..7037    +  polyA_signal   HSV TK poly(A) signal: herpes simplex virus thymidine kinase polyadenylation signal (Cole and Stacy, 1985)
   7128..7144    -  polyA_signal   bGH poly(A) signal (fragment): bovine growth hormone polyadenylation signal
   7366..7954    +  rep_origin     ori: high-copy-number ColE1/pMB1/pBR322/pUC origin of replication
