[The description below was written by a language model from this plasmid's Addgene catalogue record and pLannotate feature annotations shown in this document.]
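Description:
pMH-EF1-GFP is an empty Gateway destination vector of about 8.1 kb for expressing N-terminally GFP-tagged proteins in mammalian cells. The human EF-1α promoter, a strong constitutive promoter, drives an EGFP coding sequence that is followed directly by a Gateway cassette bounded by attR1 and attR2. An LR recombination reaction with an entry clone replaces this cassette with the gene of interest, placing it downstream of EGFP so that, if the reading frame is maintained, an EGFP fusion protein is produced. An SV40 polyadenylation signal lies further downstream and presumably terminates the transcript, although an ampicillin resistance gene in reverse orientation, flanked by multiple cloning site fragments, sits between attR2 and that signal. The record lists this AmpR insertion as the modification made to the backbone.

As supplied, the Gateway cassette carries a chloramphenicol resistance gene and the ccdB toxin gene, along with a ccdA fragment. The unrecombined plasmid is therefore maintained in a ccdB-tolerant strain under chloramphenicol plus ampicillin selection. After recombination, loss of ccdB allows counterselection against the parental vector in standard E. coli strains. Replication in bacteria relies on a high-copy ColE1/pUC-type origin, and an f1 origin is also present. A NeoR/KanR gene sits behind tandem bacterial (bla) and SV40 early promoters and is followed by an HSV TK polyadenylation signal. This arrangement should confer kanamycin resistance in bacteria and allow G418 selection of stably transfected mammalian cells, though the record itself lists only chloramphenicol and ampicillin. The vector was deposited in connection with a screen for mediators of transcriptional repression on damaged chromatin, where GFP tagging would suit localisation and expression studies of candidate proteins.
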