Addgene plasmid #133018: pMH-EF1-GFP
Purpose: (Empty Backbone) (Empty Backbone) Gateway-compatible destination vector for mammalian expression of N-terminal GFP protein under EF1 promoter.
Depositing lab: Michael Huen. Depositing organization: University of Hong Kong. Publication: Screen identifies DYRK1B network as mediator of transcription repression on damaged chromatin. Dong C, West KL, Tan XY, Li J, Ishibashi T, Yu CH, Sy SMH, Leung JWC, Huen MSY. Proc Natl Acad Sci U S A. 2020 Jul 21;117(29):17019-17030. doi: 10.1073/pnas.2002193117. Epub 2020 Jul 1. PubMed 32611815.
Backbone
  Vector backbone: pMH-EF1-GFP
  Backbone size (bp): 8000
  Modifications to backbone: insertion of Ampicillin resistance gene
  Vector type: Mammalian Expression
  Promoter: EF1
  Tag / fusion protein: GFP (N terminal on backbone)
Growth in bacteria
  Bacterial resistance: Chloramphenicol and Ampicillin, 25 & 100 μg/mL
  Growth temperature: 37°C
  Growth strain: ccdB Survival
  Copy number: Unknown
Terms and licenses: Academic/Nonprofit Terms; Industry Terms: Not Available to Industry
How to cite: pMH-EF1-GFP was a gift from Michael Huen (Addgene plasmid # 133018 ; http://n2t.net/addgene:133018 ; RRID:Addgene_133018)
